>Addgene plasmid #135162 | ILF2_DZF_pGEX | depositor full sequence | sequence record 259949 | Full Sequence
GGCCGCATCGTGACTGACTGACGATCTGCCTCGCGCGTTTCGGTGATGACGGTGAAAACCTCTGACACAT
GCAGCTCCCGGAGACGGTCACAGCTTGTCTGTAAGCGGATGCCGGGAGCAGACAAGCCCGTCAGGGCGCG
TCAGCGGGTGTTGGCGGGTGTCGGGGCGCAGCCATGACCCAGTCACGTAGCGATAGCGGAGTGTATAATT
CTTGAAGACGAAAGGGCCTCGTGATACGCCTATTTTTATAGGTTAATGTCATGATAATAATGGTTTCTTA
GACGTCAGGTGGCACTTTTCGGGGAAATGTGCGCGGAACCCCTATTTGTTTATTTTTCTAAATACATTCA
AATATGTATCCGCTCATGAGACAATAACCCTGATAAATGCTTCAATAATATTGAAAAAGGAAGAGTATGA
GTATTCAACATTTCCGTGTCGCCCTTATTCCCTTTTTTGCGGCATTTTGCCTTCCTGTTTTTGCTCACCC
AGAAACGCTGGTGAAAGTAAAAGATGCTGAAGATCAGTTGGGTGCACGAGTGGGTTACATCGAACTGGAT
CTCAACAGCGGTAAGATCCTTGAGAGTTTTCGCCCCGAAGAACGTTTTCCAATGATGAGCACTTTTAAAG
TTCTGCTATGTGGCGCGGTATTATCCCGTGTTGACGCCGGGCAAGAGCAACTCGGTCGCCGCATACACTA
TTCTCAGAATGACTTGGTTGAGTACTCACCAGTCACAGAAAAGCATCTTACGGATGGCATGACAGTAAGA
GAATTATGCAGTGCTGCCATAACCATGAGTGATAACACTGCGGCCAACTTACTTCTGACAACGATCGGAG
GACCGAAGGAGCTAACCGCTTTTTTGCACAACATGGGGGATCATGTAACTCGCCTTGATCGTTGGGAACC
GGAGCTGAATGAAGCCATACCAAACGACGAGCGTGACACCACGATGCCTGCAGCAATGGCAACAACGTTG
CGCAAACTATTAACTGGCGAACTACTTACTCTAGCTTCCCGGCAACAATTAATAGACTGGATGGAGGCGG
ATAAAGTTGCAGGACCACTTCTGCGCTCGGCCCTTCCGGCTGGCTGGTTTATTGCTGATAAATCTGGAGC
CGGTGAGCGTGGGTCTCGCGGTATCATTGCAGCACTGGGGCCAGATGGTAAGCCCTCCCGTATCGTAGTT
ATCTACACGACGGGGAGTCAGGCAACTATGGATGAACGAAATAGACAGATCGCTGAGATAGGTGCCTCAC
TGATTAAGCATTGGTAACTGTCAGACCAAGTTTACTCATATATACTTTAGATTGATTTAAAACTTCATTT
TTAATTTAAAAGGATCTAGGTGAAGATCCTTTTTGATAATCTCATGACCAAAATCCCTTAACGTGAGTTT
TCGTTCCACTGAGCGTCAGACCCCGTAGAAAAGATCAAAGGATCTTCTTGAGATCCTTTTTTTCTGCGCG
TAATCTGCTGCTTGCAAACAAAAAAACCACCGCTACCAGCGGTGGTTTGTTTGCCGGATCAAGAGCTACC
AACTCTTTTTCCGAAGGTAACTGGCTTCAGCAGAGCGCAGATACCAAATACTGTCCTTCTAGTGTAGCCG
TAGTTAGGCCACCACTTCAAGAACTCTGTAGCACCGCCTACATACCTCGCTCTGCTAATCCTGTTACCAG
TGGCTGCTGCCAGTGGCGATAAGTCGTGTCTTACCGGGTTGGACTCAAGACGATAGTTACCGGATAAGGC
GCAGCGGTCGGGCTGAACGGGGGGTTCGTGCACACAGCCCAGCTTGGAGCGAACGACCTACACCGAACTG
AGATACCTACAGCGTGAGCTATGAGAAAGCGCCACGCTTCCCGAAGGGAGAAAGGCGGACAGGTATCCGG
TAAGCGGCAGGGTCGGAACAGGAGAGCGCACGAGGGAGCTTCCAGGGGGAAACGCCTGGTATCTTTATAG
TCCTGTCGGGTTTCGCCACCTCTGACTTGAGCGTCGATTTTTGTGATGCTCGTCAGGGGGGCGGAGCCTA
TGGAAAAACGCCAGCAACGCGGCCTTTTTACGGTTCCTGGCCTTTTGCTGGCCTTTTGCTCACATGTTCT
TTCCTGCGTTATCCCCTGATTCTGTGGATAACCGTATTACCGCCTTTGAGTGAGCTGATACCGCTCGCCG
CAGCCGAACGACCGAGCGCAGCGAGTCAGTGAGCGAGGAAGCGGAAGAGCGCCTGATGCGGTATTTTCTC
CTTACGCATCTGTGCGGTATTTCACACCGCATAAATTCCGACACCATCGAATGGTGCAAAACCTTTCGCG
GTATGGCATGATAGCGCCCGGAAGAGAGTCAATTCAGGGTGGTGAATGTGAAACCAGTAACGTTATACGA
TGTCGCAGAGTATGCCGGTGTCTCTTATCAGACCGTTTCCCGCGTGGTGAACCAGGCCAGCCACGTTTCT
GCGAAAACGCGGGAAAAAGTGGAAGCGGCGATGGCGGAGCTGAATTACATTCCCAACCGCGTGGCACAAC
AACTGGCGGGCAAACAGTCGTTGCTGATTGGCGTTGCCACCTCCAGTCTGGCCCTGCACGCGCCGTCGCA
AATTGTCGCGGCGATTAAATCTCGCGCCGATCAACTGGGTGCCAGCGTGGTGGTGTCGATGGTAGAACGA
AGCGGCGTCGAAGCCTGTAAAGCGGCGGTGCACAATCTTCTCGCGCAACGCGTCAGTGGGCTGATCATTA
ACTATCCGCTGGATGACCAGGATGCCATTGCTGTGGAAGCTGCCTGCACTAATGTTCCGGCGTTATTTCT
TGATGTCTCTGACCAGACACCCATCAACAGTATTATTTTCTCCCATGAAGACGGTACGCGACTGGGCGTG
GAGCATCTGGTCGCATTGGGTCACCAGCAAATCGCGCTGTTAGCGGGCCCATTAAGTTCTGTCTCGGCGC
GTCTGCGTCTGGCTGGCTGGCATAAATATCTCACTCGCAATCAAATTCAGCCGATAGCGGAACGGGAAGG
CGACTGGAGTGCCATGTCCGGTTTTCAACAAACCATGCAAATGCTGAATGAGGGCATCGTTCCCACTGCG
ATGCTGGTTGCCAACGATCAGATGGCGCTGGGCGCAATGCGCGCCATTACCGAGTCCGGGCTGCGCGTTG
GTGCGGATATCTCGGTAGTGGGATACGACGATACCGAAGACAGCTCATGTTATATCCCGCCGTCAACCAC
CATCAAACAGGATTTTCGCCTGCTGGGGCAAACCAGCGTGGACCGCTTGCTGCAACTCTCTCAGGGCCAG
GCGGTGAAGGGCAATCAGCTGTTGCCCGTCTCACTGGTGAAAAGAAAAACCACCCTGGCGCCCAATACGC
AAACCGCCTCTCCCCGCGCGTTGGCCGATTCATTAATGCAGCTGGCACGACAGGTTTCCCGACTGGAAAG
CGGGCAGTGAGCGCAACGCAATTAATGTGAGTTAGCTCACTCATTAGGCACCCCAGGCTTTACACTTTAT
GCTTCCGGCTCGTATGTTGTGTGGAATTGTGAGCGGATAACAATTTCACACAGGAAACAGCTATGACCAT
GATTACGGATTCACTGGCCGTCGTTTTACAACGTCGTGACTGGGAAAACCCTGGCGTTACCCAACTTAAT
CGCCTTGCAGCACATCCCCCTTTCGCCAGCTGGCGTAATAGCGAAGAGGCCCGCACCGATCGCCCTTCCC
AACAGTTGCGCAGCCTGAATGGCGAATGGCGCTTTGCCTGGTTTCCGGCACCAGAAGCGGTGCCGGAAAG
CTGGCTGGAGTGCGATCTTCCTGAGGCCGATACTGTCGTCGTCCCCTCAAACTGGCAGATGCACGGTTAC
GATGCGCCCATCTACACCAACGTAACCTATCCCATTACGGTCAATCCGCCGTTTGTTCCCACGGAGAATC
CGACGGGTTGTTACTCGCTCACATTTAATGTTGATGAAAGCTGGCTACAGGAAGGCCAGACGCGAATTAT
TTTTGATGGCGTTGGAATTACGTTATCGACTGCACGGTGCACCAATGCTTCTGGCGTCAGGCAGCCATCG
GAAGCTGTGGTATGGCTGTGCAGGTCGTAAATCACTGCATAATTCGTGTCGCTCAAGGCGCACTCCCGTT
CTGGATAATGTTTTTTGCGCCGACATCATAACGGTTCTGGCAAATATTCTGAAATGAGCTGTTGACAATT
AATCATCGGCTCGTATAATGTGTGGAATTGTGAGCGGATAACAATTTCACACAGGAAACAGTATTCATGT
CCCCTATACTAGGTTATTGGAAAATTAAGGGCCTTGTGCAACCCACTCGACTTCTTTTGGAATATCTTGA
AGAAAAATATGAAGAGCATTTGTATGAGCGCGATGAAGGTGATAAATGGCGAAACAAAAAGTTTGAATTG
GGTTTGGAGTTTCCCAATCTTCCTTATTATATTGATGGTGATGTTAAATTAACACAGTCTATGGCCATCA
TACGTTATATAGCTGACAAGCACAACATGTTGGGTGGTTGTCCAAAAGAGCGTGCAGAGATTTCAATGCT
TGAAGGAGCGGTTTTGGATATTAGATACGGTGTTTCGAGAATTGCATATAGTAAAGACTTTGAAACTCTC
AAAGTTGATTTTCTTAGCAAGCTACCTGAAATGCTGAAAATGTTCGAAGATCGTTTATGTCATAAAACAT
ATTTAAATGGTGATCATGTAACCCATCCTGACTTCATGTTGTATGACGCTCTTGATGTTGTTTTATACAT
GGACCCAATGTGCCTGGATGCGTTCCCAAAATTAGTTTGTTTTAAAAAACGTATTGAAGCTATCCCACAA
ATTGATAAGTACTTGAAATCCAGCAAGTATATAGCATGGCCTTTGCAGGGCTGGCAAGCCACGTTTGGTG
GTGGCGACCATCCTCCAAAATCGGATCTGGAAGTTCTGTTCCAGGGGCCCCTGGGATTAATGGACGAAAA
AACCACCGGTTGGCGTGGTGGTCACGTTGTTGAAGGTCTGGCTGGTGAACTGGAACAGCTGCGTGCTCGT
CTGGAACACCACCCGCAGGGTCAGCGTGAACCGGGATCCAGAGGAGGCCCAGGAGGAGGGTTCAGGCCCT
TTGTACCACATATCCCATTTGACTTCTATTTGTGTGAAATGGCCTTTCCCCGGGTCAAGCCAGCACCTGA
TGAAACTTCCTTCAGTGAGGCCTTGCTGAAGAGGAATCAGGACCTGGCTCCCAATTCTGCTGAACAGGCA
TCTATCCTTTCTCTGGTGACAAAAATAAACAATGTGATTGATAATCTGATTGTGGCTCCAGGGACATTTG
AAGTGCAAATTGAAGAAGTTCGACAGGTGGGATCCTATAAAAAGGGGACAATGACTACAGGACACAATGT
GGCTGACCTGGTGGTGATACTCAAGATTCTGCCAACGTTGGAAGCTGTTGCTGCCCTGGGGAACAAAGTC
GTGGAAAGCCTAAGAGCACAGGATCCTTCTGAAGTTTTAACCATGCTGACCAACGAAACTGGCTTTGAAA
TCAGTTCTTCTGATGCTACAGTGAAGATTCTCATTACAACAGTGCCACCCAATCTTCGAAAACTGGATCC
AGAACTCCATTTGGATATCAAAGTATTGCAGAGTGCCTTAGCAGCCATCCGACATGCCCGCTGGTTCGAG
GAAAATGCTTCTCAGTCCACAGTTAAAGTTCTCATCAGACTACTGAAGGACTTGAGGATTCGTTTTCCTG
GCTTTGAGCCCCTCACACCCTGGATCCTTGACCTACTAGGCCATTATGCTGTGATGAACAACCCCACCAG
ACAGCCTTTGGCCCTAAACGTTGCATACAGGCGCTGCTTGCAGATTCTGGCTGCAGGACTGTTCCTGCCA
GGTTCAGTGGGTATCACTGACCCCTGTGAGAGTGGCAACTTTAGAGTACACACAGTCATGACCCTAGAAC
AGCAGGACATGGTCTGCTATACAGCTCAGACTCTCGTCCGAATCCTCTCACATGGTGGCTTTAGGAAGAT
CCTTGGCCAGGAGGGTGATGCCAGCTATCTTGCTTCTGAAATATCTACCTGGGATGGAGTGATAGTAACA
CCTTCAGAAAAGGCTTATGAGAAGCCACCAGAGAAGAAGGAAGGAGAGGAAGAAGAGGAGAATACAGAAG
AACCACCTCAAGGAGAGGAAGAAGAAAGCATGGAAACTCAGGAGTGAGC
Features (pLannotate 1.2.2; 17 found; start..end, strand, type, name):
     26..65      +  CDS            rop (fragment): Rop protein, which maintains plasmids at low copy number; rop
    167..207     +  misc_feature   bom (fragment): basis of mobility region from pBR322
    312..416     +  promoter       AmpR promoter: bla
    417..1277    +  CDS            AmpR: β-lactamase; bla; confers resistance to ampicillin, carbenicillin, and related antibiotics
   1448..2036    +  rep_origin     ori: high-copy-number ColE1/pMB1/pBR322/pUC origin of replication
   2222..2273    -  misc_feature   bom (fragment): basis of mobility region from pBR322
   2280..2357    +  promoter       lacIq promoter: lacI (mutant); In the lacIq allele, a single base change in the promoter boosts expression of the lacI gene about 10-fold.
   2358..3440    +  CDS            lacI: lac repressor; lacI; The lac repressor binds to the lac operator to inhibit transcription in E. coli. This inhibition can be relieved by adding lactose or isopropyl-β-D-thiogalactopyranoside (IPTG).
   3453..3474    +  protein_bind   CAP binding site: CAP binding activates transcription in the presence of cAMP. E. coli catabolite activator protein
   3489..3519    +  promoter       lac promoter: promoter for the E. coli lac operon
   3527..3543    +  protein_bind   lac operator: The lac repressor binds to the lac operator to inhibit transcription in E. coli. This inhibition can be relieved by adding lactose or isopropyl-β-D-thiogalactopyranoside (IPTG). lac repressor encoded by lacI
   3563..3736    +  CDS            lacZα: LacZα fragment of β-galactosidase; lacZ fragment
   4015..4116    -  CDS            yciV (fragment): RNAAM_ECOLI - Also known as trpH From Escherichia coli (strain K12).
   4192..4220    +  promoter       tac promoter: strong E. coli promoter; hybrid between the trp and lac UV5 promoters
   4228..4244    +  protein_bind   lac operator: The lac repressor binds to the lac operator to inhibit transcription in E. coli. This inhibition can be relieved by adding lactose or isopropyl-β-D-thiogalactopyranoside (IPTG). lac repressor encoded by lacI
   4267..4920    +  CDS            GST26_SCHJA: Experimental evidence at protein level: Swiss-Prot protein existence level 1. GST isoenzymes appear to play a central role in the parasite detoxification system. Other functions are also suspected including a role in increasing the solubility of haematin in the parasite gut. From Schistosoma japonicum (Blood fluke).
   5074..6204    +  CDS            ILF2: ILF2_HUMAN - Also known as NF45. Experimental evidence at protein level: Swiss-Prot protein existence level 1. Appears to function predominantly as a heterodimeric complex with ILF3. This complex may regulate transcription of the IL2 gene during T-cell activation. It can also promote the formation of stable DNA-dependent protein kinase holoenzyme complexes on DNA. Essential for the efficient reshuttling of ILF3 (isoform 1 and isoform 2) into the nucleus. From Homo sapiens (Human).
