>Addgene plasmid #135162 | ILF2_DZF_pGEX | addgene full sequence | sequence record 273911 | Addgene NGS Result
ATAGCGGAACGGGAAGGCGACTGGAGTGCCATGTCCGGTTTTCAACAAACCATGCAAATGCTGAATGAGG
GCATCGTTCCCACTGCGATGCTGGTTGCCAACGATCAGATGGCGCTGGGCGCAATGCGCGCCATTACCGA
GTCCGGGCTGCGCGTTGGTGCGGATATCTCGGTAGTGGGATACGACGATACCGAAGACAGCTCATGTTAT
ATCCCGCCGTTAACCACCATCAAACAGGATTTTCGCCTGCTGGGGCAAACCAGCGTGGACCGCTTGCTGC
AACTCTCTCAGGGCCAGGCGGTGAAGGGCAATCAGCTGTTGCCCGTCTCACTGGTGAAAAGAAAAACCAC
GCTAGCGCCCAATACGCAAACCGCCTCTCCCCGCGCGTTGGCCGATTCATTAATGCAGCTGGCACGACAG
GTTTCCCGACTGGAAAGCGGGCAGTGAGCGCAACGCAATTAATGTAAGTTAGCTCACTCATTAGGCACCC
CAGGCTTTACACTTTATGCTTCCGGCTCGTATGTTGTGTGGAATTGTGAGCGGATAACAATTTCACACAG
GAAACAGCTATGACCATGATTACGGATTCACTGGCCGTCGTTTTACAACGTCGTGACTGGGAAAACCCTG
GCGTTACCCAACTTAATCGCCTTGCAGCACATCCCCCTTTCGCCAGCTGGCGTAATAGCGAAGAGGCCCG
CACCGATCGCCCTTCCCAACAGTTGCGCAGCCTGAATGGCGAATGGCGCTTTGCCTGGTTTCCGGCACCA
GAAGCGGTGCCGGAAAGCTGGCTGGAGTGCGATCTTCCTGAGGCCGATACTGTCGTCGTCCCCTCAAACT
GGCAGATGCACGGTTACGATGCGCCCATCTACACCAACGTGACCTATCCCATTACGGTCAATCCGCCGTT
TGTTCCCACGGAGAATCCGACGGGTTGTTACTCGCTCACATTTAATGTTGATGAAAGCTGGCTACAGGAA
GGCCAGACGCGAATTATTTTTGATGGCGTTGGAATTAGCTTATCGACTGCACGGTGCACCAATGCTTCTG
GCGTCAGGCAGCCATCGGAAGCTGTGGTATGGCTGTGCAGGTCGTAAATCACTGCATAATTCGTGTCGCT
CAAGGCGCACTCCCGTTCTGGATAATGTTTTTTGCGCCGACATCATAACGGTTCTGGCAAATATTCTGAA
ATGAGCTGTTGACAATTAATCATCGGCTCGTATAATGTGTGGAATTGTGAGCGGATAACAATTTCACACA
GGAAACAGTATTCATGTCCCCTATACTAGGTTATTGGAAAATTAAGGGCCTTGTGCAACCCACTCGACTT
CTTTTGGAATATCTTGAAGAAAAATATGAAGAGCATTTGTATGAGCGCGATGAAGGTGATAAATGGCGAA
ACAAAAAGTTTGAATTGGGTTTGGAGTTTCCCAATCTTCCTTATTATATTGATGGTGATGTTAAATTAAC
ACAGTCTATGGCCATCATACGTTATATAGCTGACAAGCACAACATGTTGGGTGGTTGTCCAAAAGAGCGT
GCAGAGATTTCAATGCTTGAAGGAGCGGTTTTGGATATTAGATACGGTGTTTCGAGAATTGCATATAGTA
AAGACTTTGAAACTCTCAAAGTTGATTTTCTTAGCAAGCTACCTGAAATGCTGAAAATGTTCGAAGATCG
TTTATGTCATAAAACATATTTAAATGGTGATCATGTAACCCATCCTGACTTCATGTTGTATGACGCTCTT
GATGTTGTTTTATACATGGACCCAATGTGCCTGGATGCGTTCCCAAAATTAGTTTGTTTTAAAAAACGTA
TTGAAGCTATCCCACAAATTGATAAGTACTTGAAATCCAGCAAGTATATAGCATGGCCTTTGCAGGGCTG
GCAAGCCACGTTTGGTGGTGGCGACCATCCTCCAAAATCGGATCTGGAAGTTCTGTTCCAGGGGCCCCTG
GGATTAATGGACGAAAAAACCACCGGTTGGCGTGGTGGTCACGTTGTTGAAGGTCTGGCTGGTGAACTGG
AACAGCTGCGTGCTCGTCTGGAACACCACCCGCAGGGTCAGCGTGAACCGGGATCCAGAGGAGGCCCAGG
AGGAGGGTTCAGGCCCTTTGTACCACATATCCCATTTGACTTCTATTTGTGTGAAATGGCCTTTCCCCGG
GTCAAGCCAGCACCTGATGAAACTTCCTTCAGTGAGGCCTTGCTGAAGAGGAATCAGGACCTGGCTCCCA
ATTCTGCTGAACAGGCATCTATCCTTTCTCTGGTGACAAAAATAAACAATGTGATTGATAATCTGATTGT
GGCTCCAGGGACATTTGAAGTGCAAATTGAAGAAGTTCGACAGGTGGGATCCTATAAAAAGGGGACAATG
ACTACAGGACACAATGTGGCTGACCTGGTGGTGATACTCAAGATTCTGCCAACGTTGGAAGCTGTTGCTG
CCCTGGGGAACAAAGTCGTGGAAAGCCTAAGAGCACAGGATCCTTCTGAAGTTTTAACCATGCTGACCAA
CGAAACTGGCTTTGAAATCAGTTCTTCTGATGCTACAGTGAAGATTCTCATTACAACAGTGCCACCCAAT
CTTCGAAAACTGGATCCAGAACTCCATTTGGATATCAAAGTATTGCAGAGTGCCTTAGCAGCCATCCGAC
ATGCCCGCTGGTTCGAGGAAAATGCTTCTCAGTCCACAGTTAAAGTTCTCATCAGACTACTGAAGGACTT
GAGGATTCGTTTTCCTGGCTTTGAGCCCCTCACACCCTGGATCCTTGACCTACTAGGCCATTATGCTGTG
ATGAACAACCCCACCAGACAGCCTTTGGCCCTAAACGTTGCATACAGGCGCTGCTTGCAGATTCTGGCTG
CAGGACTGTTCCTGCCAGGTTCAGTGGGTATCACTGACCCCTGTGAGAGTGGCAACTTTAGAGTACACAC
AGTCATGACCCTAGAACAGCAGGACATGGTCTGCTATACAGCTCAGACTCTCGTCCGAATCCTCTCACAT
GGTGGCTTTAGGAAGATCCTTGGCCAGGAGGGTGATGCCAGCTATCTTGCTTCTGAAATATCTACCTGGG
ATGGAGTGATAGTAACACCTTCAGAAAAGGCTTATGAGAAGCCACCAGAGAAGAAGGAAGGAGAGGAAGA
AGAGGAGAATACAGAAGAACCACCTCAAGGAGAGGAAGAAGAAAGCATGGAAACTCAGGAGTGAGCGGCC
GCATCGTGACTGACTGACGATCTGCCTCGCGCGTTTCGGTGATGACGGTGAAAACCTCTGACACATGCAG
CTCCCGGAGACGGTCACAGCTTGTCTGTAAGCGGATGCCGGGAGCAGACAAGCCCGTCAGGGCGCGTCAG
CGGGTGTTGGCGGGTGTCGGGGCGCAGCCATGACCCAGTCACGTAGCGATAGCGGAGTGTATAATTCTTG
AAGACGAAAGGGCCTCGTGATACGCCTATTTTTATAGGTTAATGTCATGATAATAATGGTTTCTTAGACG
TCAGGTGGCACTTTTCGGGGAAATGTGCGCGGAACCCCTATTTGTTTATTTTTCTAAATACATTCAAATA
TGTATCCGCTCATGAGACAATAACCCTGATAAATGCTTCAATAATATTGAAAAAGGAAGAGTATGAGTAT
TCAACATTTCCGTGTCGCCCTTATTCCCTTTTTTGCGGCATTTTGCCTTCCTGTTTTTGCTCACCCAGAA
ACGCTGGTGAAAGTAAAAGATGCTGAAGATCAGTTGGGTGCACGAGTGGGTTACATCGAACTGGATCTCA
ACAGCGGTAAGATCCTTGAGAGTTTTCGCCCCGAAGAACGTTTTCCAATGATGAGCACTTTTAAAGTTCT
GCTATGTGGCGCGGTATTATCCCGTGTTGACGCCGGGCAAGAGCAACTCGGTCGCCGCATACACTATTCT
CAGAATGACTTGGTTGAGTACTCACCAGTCACAGAAAAGCATCTTACGGATGGCATGACAGTAAGAGAAT
TATGCAGTGCTGCCATAACCATGAGTGATAACACTGCGGCCAACTTACTTCTGACAACGATCGGAGGACC
GAAGGAGCTAACCGCTTTTTTGCACAACATGGGGGATCATGTAACTCGCCTTGATCGTTGGGAACCGGAG
CTGAATGAAGCCATACCAAACGACGAGCGTGACACCACGATGCCTGCAGCAATGGCAACAACGTTGCGCA
AACTATTAACTGGCGAACTACTTACTCTAGCTTCCCGGCAACAATTAATAGACTGGATGGAGGCGGATAA
AGTTGCAGGACCACTTCTGCGCTCGGCCCTTCCGGCTGGCTGGTTTATTGCTGATAAATCTGGAGCCGGT
GAGCGTGGGTCTCGCGGTATCATTGCAGCACTGGGGCCAGATGGTAAGCCCTCCCGTATCGTAGTTATCT
ACACGACGGGGAGTCAGGCAACTATGGATGAACGAAATAGACAGATCGCTGAGATAGGTGCCTCACTGAT
TAAGCATTGGTAACTGTCAGACCAAGTTTACTCATATATACTTTAGATTGATTTAAAACTTCATTTTTAA
TTTAAAAGGATCTAGGTGAAGATCCTTTTTGATAATCTCATGACCAAAATCCCTTAACGTGAGTTTTCGT
TCCACTGAGCGTCAGACCCCGTAGAAAAGATCAAAGGATCTTCTTGAGATCCTTTTTTTCTGCGCGTAAT
CTGCTGCTTGCAAACAAAAAAACCACCGCTACCAGCGGTGGTTTGTTTGCCGGATCAAGAGCTACCAACT
CTTTTTCCGAAGGTAACTGGCTTCAGCAGAGCGCAGATACCAAATACTGTCCTTCTAGTGTAGCCGTAGT
TAGGCCACCACTTCAAGAACTCTGTAGCACCGCCTACATACCTCGCTCTGCTAATCCTGTTACCAGTGGC
TGCTGCCAGTGGCGATAAGTCGTGTCTTACCGGGTTGGACTCAAGACGATAGTTACCGGATAAGGCGCAG
CGGTCGGGCTGAACGGGGGGTTCGTGCACACAGCCCAGCTTGGAGCGAACGACCTACACCGAACTGAGAT
ACCTACAGCGTGAGCTATGAGAAAGCGCCACGCTTCCCGAAGGGAGAAAGGCGGACAGGTATCCGGTAAG
CGGCAGGGTCGGAACAGGAGAGCGCACGAGGGAGCTTCCAGGGGGAAACGCCTGGTATCTTTATAGTCCT
GTCGGGTTTCGCCACCTCTGACTTGAGCGTCGATTTTTGTGATGCTCGTCAGGGGGGCGGAGCCTATGGA
AAAACGCCAGCAACGCGGCCTTTTTACGGTTCCTGGCCTTTTGCTGGCCTTTTGCTCACATGTTCTTTCC
TGCGTTATCCCCTGATTCTGTGGATAACCGTATTACCGCCTTTGAGTGAGCTGATACCGCTCGCCGCAGC
CGAACGACCGAGCGCAGCGAGTCAGTGAGCGAGGAAGCGGAAGAGCGCCTGATGCGGTATTTTCTCCTTA
CGCATCTGTGCGGTATTTCACACCGCATAAATTCCGACACCATCGAATGGCGCAAAACCTTTCGCGGTAT
GGCATGATAGCGCCCGGAAGAGAGTCAATTCAGGGTGGTGAATGTGAAACCAGTAACGTTATACGATGTC
GCAGAGTATGCCGGTGTCTCTTATCAGACCGTTTCCCGCGTGGTGAACCAGGCCAGCCACGTTTCTGCGA
AAACGCGGGAAAAAGTGGAAGCGGCGATGGCGGAGCTGAATTACATTCCCAACCGCGTGGCACAACAACT
GGCGGGCAAACAGTCGTTGCTGATTGGCGTTGCCACCTCCAGTCTGGCCCTGCACGCGCCGTCGCAAATT
GTCGCGGCGATTAAATCTCGCGCCGATCAACTGGGTGCCAGCGTGGTGGTGTCGATGGTAGAACGAAGCG
GCGTCGAAGCCTGTAAAGCGGCGGTGCACAATCTTCTCGCGCAACGCGTCAGTGGGCTGATCATTAACTA
TCCGCTGGATGACCAGGATGCCATTGCTGTGGAAGCTGCCTGCACTAATGTTCCGGCGTTATTTCTTGAT
GTCTCTGACCAGACACCCATCAACAGTATTATTTTCTCCCATGAAGACGGTACGCGACTGGGCGTGGAGC
ATCTGGTCGCATTGGGTCACCAGCAAATCGCGCTGTTAGCGGGCCCATTAAGTTCTGTCTCGGCGCGTCT
GCGTCTGGCTGGCTGGCATAAATATCTCACTCGCAATCAAATTCAGCCG
Features (pLannotate 1.2.2; 17 found; start..end, strand, type, name):
    460..481     +  protein_bind   CAP binding site: CAP binding activates transcription in the presence of cAMP. E. coli catabolite activator protein
    496..526     +  promoter       lac promoter: promoter for the E. coli lac operon
    534..550     +  protein_bind   lac operator: The lac repressor binds to the lac operator to inhibit transcription in E. coli. This inhibition can be relieved by adding lactose or isopropyl-β-D-thiogalactopyranoside (IPTG). lac repressor encoded by lacI
    570..743     +  CDS            lacZα: LacZα fragment of β-galactosidase; lacZ fragment
   1007..1123    -  CDS            yciV (fragment): RNAAM_ECOLI - Also known as trpH From Escherichia coli (strain K12).
   1199..1227    +  promoter       tac promoter: strong E. coli promoter; hybrid between the trp and lac UV5 promoters
   1235..1251    +  protein_bind   lac operator: The lac repressor binds to the lac operator to inhibit transcription in E. coli. This inhibition can be relieved by adding lactose or isopropyl-β-D-thiogalactopyranoside (IPTG). lac repressor encoded by lacI
   1274..1927    +  CDS            GST26_SCHJA: Experimental evidence at protein level: Swiss-Prot protein existence level 1. GST isoenzymes appear to play a central role in the parasite detoxification system. Other functions are also suspected including a role in increasing the solubility of haematin in the parasite gut. From Schistosoma japonicum (Blood fluke).
   2081..3211    +  CDS            ILF2: ILF2_HUMAN - Also known as NF45. Experimental evidence at protein level: Swiss-Prot protein existence level 1. Appears to function predominantly as a heterodimeric complex with ILF3. This complex may regulate transcription of the IL2 gene during T-cell activation. It can also promote the formation of stable DNA-dependent protein kinase holoenzyme complexes on DNA. Essential for the efficient reshuttling of ILF3 (isoform 1 and isoform 2) into the nucleus. From Homo sapiens (Human).
   3242..3281    +  CDS            rop (fragment): Rop protein, which maintains plasmids at low copy number; rop
   3383..3423    +  misc_feature   bom (fragment): basis of mobility region from pBR322
   3528..3632    +  promoter       AmpR promoter: bla
   3633..4493    +  CDS            AmpR: β-lactamase; bla; confers resistance to ampicillin, carbenicillin, and related antibiotics
   4664..5252    +  rep_origin     ori: high-copy-number ColE1/pMB1/pBR322/pUC origin of replication
   5438..5489    -  misc_feature   bom (fragment): basis of mobility region from pBR322
   5496..5573    +  promoter       lacI promoter: lacI
   5574..447     +  CDS            lacI (across the origin): lac repressor; lacI; The lac repressor binds to the lac operator to inhibit transcription in E. coli. This inhibition can be relieved by adding lactose or isopropyl-β-D-thiogalactopyranoside (IPTG).
