[The description below was written by a language model from this plasmid's Addgene catalogue record and pLannotate feature annotations shown in this document.]
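Description:
ILF2_DZF_pGEX is a bacterial expression plasmid built on the pGEX-6P-2 backbone for producing recombinant human ILF2 (also known as NF45) in E. coli as a fusion to a dual-affinity tag. The 6,209-nt plasmid replicates from a high-copy ColE1/pMB1-type origin and is selected with ampicillin through the β-lactamase gene under its own promoter. Short rop and bom fragments, a lac promoter/lacZα segment and a small yciV fragment are backbone remnants with no evident role in expression.

The expression cassette is driven by the tac promoter, a strong trp/lac hybrid, followed by a lac operator. The plasmid also carries lacI, so transcription is held off by lac repressor until it is relieved with IPTG. The open reading frame begins with Schistosoma japonicum glutathione S-transferase, and the ILF2 coding sequence, about 1.1 kb, is cloned between BamHI and NotI sites that remain intact. The catalogue describes the N-terminal tag as GST-SBP. The streptavidin-binding peptide is not annotated in either feature table, but an unannotated stretch of roughly 150 nt between GST and ILF2 is the likely location for it and any linker sequence. The "DZF" in the name suggests the insert was chosen to cover the DZF domain of ILF2, though the record does not spell this out.

The depositor and sequencing-derived records have the same length and feature content, differing only in start coordinate and in whether the lacI promoter is called as the lacIq variant. The construct comes from a large-scale study of sequence, structure and context preferences of human RNA-binding proteins, where tagged purified protein would suit in vitro binding assays.
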