Addgene plasmid #135162: ILF2_DZF_pGEX
Purpose: Recombinant expression of ILF2 with dual-affinity tag
Depositing lab: Christopher Burge. Depositing organization: Massachusetts Institute of Technology. Publication: Sequence, Structure, and Context Preferences of Human RNA Binding Proteins. Dominguez D, Freese P, Alexis MS, Su A, Hochman M, Palden T, Bazile C, Lambert NJ, Van Nostrand EL, Pratt GA, Yeo GW, Graveley BR, Burge CB. Mol Cell. 2018 Jun 7;70(5):854-867.e9. doi: 10.1016/j.molcel.2018.05.001. Epub 2018 Jun 7. PubMed 29883606.
Backbone
  Vector backbone: pGEX-6P-2
  Backbone manufacturer: Promega
  Backbone size w/o insert (bp): 5081
  Vector type: Bacterial Expression
Growth in bacteria
  Bacterial resistance: Ampicillin, 100 μg/mL
  Growth temperature: 37°C
  Growth strain: DH5alpha
  Copy number: High Copy
Gene/Insert
  Gene/Insert name: ILF2
  Species: H. sapiens (human)
  Insert size (bp): 1128
  Entrez Gene: ILF2 (a.k.a. NF45, PRO3063)
  Promoter: tac
  Tag / fusion protein: GST-SBP (N terminal on backbone)
  Cloning method: Restriction Enzyme; 5′ cloning site BamHI (not destroyed); 3′ cloning site NotI (not destroyed)
  Sequencing primers: 5′ 5GEX (GGGCTGGCAAGCCACGTTTGGTG); 3′ 3GEX (CCGGGAGCTGCATGTGTCAGAGG)
Terms and licenses: Academic/Nonprofit Terms; Industry Terms: Not Available to Industry
How to cite: ILF2_DZF_pGEX was a gift from Christopher Burge (Addgene plasmid # 135162 ; http://n2t.net/addgene:135162 ; RRID:Addgene_135162)
