>Addgene plasmid #135162 | ILF2_DZF_pGEX | depositor partial sequence | sequence record 259950 | ILF2_ORF
AGAGGAGGCCCAGGAGGAGGGTTCAGGCCCTTTGTACCACATATCCCATTTGACTTCTATTTGTGTGAAA
TGGCCTTTCCCCGGGTCAAGCCAGCACCTGATGAAACTTCCTTCAGTGAGGCCTTGCTGAAGAGGAATCA
GGACCTGGCTCCCAATTCTGCTGAACAGGCATCTATCCTTTCTCTGGTGACAAAAATAAACAATGTGATT
GATAATCTGATTGTGGCTCCAGGGACATTTGAAGTGCAAATTGAAGAAGTTCGACAGGTGGGATCCTATA
AAAAGGGGACAATGACTACAGGACACAATGTGGCTGACCTGGTGGTGATACTCAAGATTCTGCCAACGTT
GGAAGCTGTTGCTGCCCTGGGGAACAAAGTCGTGGAAAGCCTAAGAGCACAGGATCCTTCTGAAGTTTTA
ACCATGCTGACCAACGAAACTGGCTTTGAAATCAGTTCTTCTGATGCTACAGTGAAGATTCTCATTACAA
CAGTGCCACCCAATCTTCGAAAACTGGATCCAGAACTCCATTTGGATATCAAAGTATTGCAGAGTGCCTT
AGCAGCCATCCGACATGCCCGCTGGTTCGAGGAAAATGCTTCTCAGTCCACAGTTAAAGTTCTCATCAGA
CTACTGAAGGACTTGAGGATTCGTTTTCCTGGCTTTGAGCCCCTCACACCCTGGATCCTTGACCTACTAG
GCCATTATGCTGTGATGAACAACCCCACCAGACAGCCTTTGGCCCTAAACGTTGCATACAGGCGCTGCTT
GCAGATTCTGGCTGCAGGACTGTTCCTGCCAGGTTCAGTGGGTATCACTGACCCCTGTGAGAGTGGCAAC
TTTAGAGTACACACAGTCATGACCCTAGAACAGCAGGACATGGTCTGCTATACAGCTCAGACTCTCGTCC
GAATCCTCTCACATGGTGGCTTTAGGAAGATCCTTGGCCAGGAGGGTGATGCCAGCTATCTTGCTTCTGA
AATATCTACCTGGGATGGAGTGATAGTAACACCTTCAGAAAAGGCTTATGAGAAGCCACCAGAGAAGAAG
GAAGGAGAGGAAGAAGAGGAGAATACAGAAGAACCACCTCAAGGAGAGGAAGAAGAAAGCATGGAAACTC
AGGAGTGA
